>Addgene plasmid #240003 | lenti-hygro-Mouse-sgDdx6-1 | addgene full sequence | sequence record 476578 | Addgene NGS Result
GTCGACGGATCGGGAGATCTCCCGATCCCCTATGGTGCACTCTCAGTACAATCTGCTCTGATGCCGCATA
GTTAAGCCAGTATCTGCTCCCTGCTTGTGTGTTGGAGGTCGCTGAGTAGTGCGCGAGCAAAATTTAAGCT
ACAACAAGGCAAGGCTTGACCGACAATTGCATGAAGAATCTGCTTAGGGTTAGGCGTTTTGCGCTGCTTC
GCGATGTACGGGCCAGATATACGCGCGCGTTGACATTGATTATTGACTAGTTATTAATAGTAATCAATTA
CGGGGTCATTAGTTCATAGCCCATATATGGAGTTCCGCGTTACATAACTTACGGTAAATGGCCCGCCTGG
CTGACCGCCCAACGACCCCCGCCCATTGACGTCAATAATGACGTATGTTCCCATAGTAACGCCAATAGGG
ACTTTCCATTGACGTCAATGGGTGGAGTATTTACGGTAAACTGCCCACTTGGCAGTACATCAAGTGTATC
ATATGCCAAGTACGCCCCCTATTGACGTCAATGACGGTAAATGGCCCGCCTGGCATTATGCCCAGTACAT
GACCTTATGGGACTTTCCTACTTGGCAGTACATCTACGTATTAGTCATCGCTATTACCATGGTGATGCGG
TTTTGGCAGTACATCAATGGGCGTGGATAGCGGTTTGACTCACGGGGATTTCCAAGTCTCCACCCCATTG
ACGTCAATGGGAGTTTGTTTTGGCACCAAAATCAACGGGACTTTCCAAAATGTCGTAACAACTCCGCCCC
ATTGACGCAAATGGGCGGTAGGCGTGTACGGTGGGAGGTCTATATAAGCAGCGCGTTTTGCCTGTACTGG
GTCTCTCTGGTTAGACCAGATCTGAGCCTGGGAGCTCTCTGGCTAACTAGGGAACCCACTGCTTAAGCCT
CAATAAAGCTTGCCTTGAGTGCTTCAAGTAGTGTGTGCCCGTCTGTTGTGTGACTCTGGTAACTAGAGAT
CCCTCAGACCCTTTTAGTCAGTGTGGAAAATCTCTAGCAGTGGCGCCCGAACAGGGACTTGAAAGCGAAA
GGGAAACCAGAGGAGCTCTCTCGACGCAGGACTCGGCTTGCTGAAGCGCGCACGGCAAGAGGCGAGGGGC
GGCGACTGGTGAGTACGCCAAAAATTTTGACTAGCGGAGGCTAGAAGGAGAGAGATGGGTGCGAGAGCGT
CAGTATTAAGCGGGGGAGAATTAGATCGCGATGGGAAAAAATTCGGTTAAGGCCAGGGGGAAAGAAAAAA
TATAAATTAAAACATATAGTATGGGCAAGCAGGGAGCTAGAACGATTCGCAGTTAATCCTGGCCTGTTAG
AAACATCAGAAGGCTGTAGACAAATACTGGGACAGCTACAACCATCCCTTCAGACAGGATCAGAAGAACT
TAGATCATTATATAATACAGTAGCAACCCTCTATTGTGTGCATCAAAGGATAGAGATAAAAGACACCAAG
GAAGCTTTAGACAAGATAGAGGAAGAGCAAAACAAAAGTAAGACCACCGCACAGCAAGCGGCCGCTGATC
TTCAGACCTGGAGGAGGAGATATGAGGGACAATTGGAGAAGTGAATTATATAAATATAAAGTAGTAAAAA
TTGAACCATTAGGAGTAGCACCCACCAAGGCAAAGAGAAGAGTGGTGCAGAGAGAAAAAAGAGCAGTGGG
AATAGGAGCTTTGTTCCTTGGGTTCTTGGGAGCAGCAGGAAGCACTATGGGCGCAGCGTCAATGACGCTG
ACGGTACAGGCCAGACAATTATTGTCTGGTATAGTGCAGCAGCAGAACAATTTGCTGAGGGCTATTGAGG
CGCAACAGCATCTGTTGCAACTCACAGTCTGGGGCATCAAGCAGCTCCAGGCAAGAATCCTGGCTGTGGA
AAGATACCTAAAGGATCAACAGCTCCTGGGGATTTGGGGTTGCTCTGGAAAACTCATTTGCACCACTGCT
GTGCCTTGGAATGCTAGTTGGAGTAATAAATCTCTGGAACAGATTTGGAATCACACGACCTGGATGGAGT
GGGACAGAGAAATTAACAATTACACAAGCTTAATACACTCCTTAATTGAAGAATCGCAAAACCAGCAAGA
AAAGAATGAACAAGAATTATTGGAATTAGATAAATGGGCAAGTTTGTGGAATTGGTTTAACATAACAAAT
TGGCTGTGGTATATAAAATTATTCATAATGATAGTAGGAGGCTTGGTAGGTTTAAGAATAGTTTTTGCTG
TACTTTCTATAGTGAATAGAGTTAGGCAGGGATATTCACCATTATCGTTTCAGACCCACCTCCCAACCCC
GAGGGGACCCGACAGGCCCGAAGGAATAGAAGAAGAAGGTGGAGAGAGAGACAGAGACAGATCCATTCGA
TTAGTGAACGGATCGGCACTGCGTGCGCCAATTCTGCAGACAAATGGCAGTATTCATCCACAATTTTAAA
AGAAAAGGGGGGATTGGGGGGTACAGTGCAGGGGAAAGAATAGTAGACATAATAGCAACAGACATACAAA
CTAAAGAATTACAAAAACAAATTACAAAAATTCAAAATTTTCGGGTTTATTACAGGGACAGCAGAGATCC
AGTTTGGTTAATTAAGGTACCGAGGGCCTATTTCCCATGATTCCTTCATATTTGCATATACGATACAAGG
CTGTTAGAGAGATAATTAGAATTAATTTGACTGTAAACACAAAGATATTAGTACAAAATACGTGACGTAG
AAAGTAATAATTTCTTGGGTAGTTTGCAGTTTTAAAATTATGTTTTAAAATGGACTATCATATGCTTACC
GTAACTTGAAAGTATTTCGATTTCTTGGCTTTATATATCTTGTGGAAAGGACGAAACACCGCATGTGGTG
ATCGCTACCCCGTTTTAGAGCTAGAAATAGCAAGTTAAAATAAGGCTAGTCCGTTATCAACTTGAAAAAG
TGGCACCGAGTCGGTGCTTTTTTGAATTCGCTAGCTAGGTCTTGAAAGGAGTGGGAATTGGCTCCGGTGC
CCGTCAGTGGGCAGAGCGCACATCGCCCACAGTCCCCGAGAAGTTGGGGGGAGGGGTCGGCAATTGATCC
GGTGCCTAGAGAAGGTGGCGCGGGGTAAACTGGGAAAGTGATGTCGTGTACTGGCTCCGCCTTTTTCCCG
AGGGTGGGGGAGAACCGTATATAAGTGCAGTAGTCGCCGTGAACGTTCTTTTTCGCAACGGGTTTGCCGC
CAGAACACAGGACCGGTTCTAGAGCGCTGCCACCATGAAAAAGCCTGAACTCACCGCGACGTCTGTCGAG
AAGTTTCTGATCGAAAAGTTCGACAGCGTGTCCGACCTGATGCAGCTCTCGGAGGGCGAAGAATCTCGTG
CTTTCAGCTTCGATGTAGGAGGGCGTGGATATGTCCTGCGGGTAAATAGCTGCGCCGATGGTTTCTACAA
AGATCGTTATGTTTATCGGCACTTTGCATCGGCCGCGCTCCCGATTCCGGAAGTGCTTGACATTGGGGAA
TTCAGCGAGAGCCTGACCTATTGCATCTCCCGCCGTGCACAGGGTGTCACGTTGCAAGACCTGCCTGAAA
CCGAACTGCCCGCTGTTCTGCAGCCGGTCGCGGAGGCCATGGATGCGATCGCTGCGGCCGATCTTAGCCA
GACGAGCGGGTTCGGCCCATTCGGACCGCAAGGAATCGGTCAATACACTACATGGCGTGATTTCATATGC
GCGATTGCTGATCCCCATGTGTATCACTGGCAAACTGTGATGGACGACACCGTCAGTGCGTCCGTCGCGC
AGGCTCTCGATGAGCTGATGCTTTGGGCCGAGGACTGCCCCGAAGTCCGGCACCTCGTGCACGCGGATTT
CGGCTCCAACAATGTCCTGACGGACAATGGCCGCATAACAGCGGTCATTGACTGGAGCGAGGCGATGTTC
GGGGATTCCCAATACGAGGTCGCCAACATCTTCTTCTGGAGGCCGTGGTTGGCTTGTATGGAGCAGCAGA
CGCGCTACTTCGAGCGGAGGCATCCGGAGCTTGCAGGATCGCCGCGGCTCCGGGCGTATATGCTCCGCAT
TGGTCTTGACCAACTCTATCAGAGCTTGGTTGACGGCAATTTCGATGATGCAGCTTGGGCGCAGGGTCGA
TGCGACGCAATCGTCCGATCCGGAGCCGGGACTGTCGGGCGTACACAAATCGCCCGCAGAAGCGCGGCCG
TCTGGACCGATGGCTGTGTAGAAGTACTTCGCCGATAGACGCGTTAAGTCGACAATCAACCTCTGGATTA
CAAAATTTGTGAAAGATTGACTGGTATTCTTAACTATGTTGCTCCTTTTACGCTATGTGGATACGCTGCT
TTAATGCCTTTGTATCATGCTATTGCTTCCCGTATGGCTTTCATTTTCTCCTCCTTGTATAAATCCTGGT
TGCTGTCTCTTTATGAGGAGTTGTGGCCCGTTGTCAGGCAACGTGGCGTGGTGTGCACTGTGTTTGCTGA
CGCAACCCCCACTGGTTGGGGCATTGCCACCACCTGTCAGCTCCTTTCCGGGACTTTCGCTTTCCCCCTC
CCTATTGCCACGGCGGAACTCATCGCCGCCTGCCTTGCCCGCTGCTGGACAGGGGCTCGGCTGTTGGGCA
CTGACAATTCCGTGGTGTTGTCGGGGAAATCATCGTCCTTTCCTTGGCTGCTCGCCTGTGTTGCCACCTG
GATTCTGCGCGGGACGTCCTTCTGCTACGTCCCTTCGGCCCTCAATCCAGCGGACCTTCCTTCCCGCGGC
CTGCTGCCGGCTCTGCGGCCTCTTCCGCGTCTTCGCCTTCGCCCTCAGACGAGTCGGATCTCCCTTTGGG
CCGCCTCCCCGCGTCGACTTTAAGACCAATGACTTACAAGGCAGCTGTAGATCTTAGCCACTTTTTAAAA
GAAAAGGGGGGACTGGAAGGGCTAATTCACTCCCAACGAAGACAAGATCTGCTTTTTGCTTGTACTGGGT
CTCTCTGGTTAGACCAGATCTGAGCCTGGGAGCTCTCTGGCTAACTAGGGAACCCACTGCTTAAGCCTCA
ATAAAGCTTGCCTTGAGTGCTTCAAGTAGTGTGTGCCCGTCTGTTGTGTGACTCTGGTAACTAGAGATCC
CTCAGACCCTTTTAGTCAGTGTGGAAAATCTCTAGCAGGGCCCGTTTAAACCCGCTGATCAGCCTCGACT
GTGCCTTCTAGTTGCCAGCCATCTGTTGTTTGCCCCTCCCCCGTGCCTTCCTTGACCCTGGAAGGTGCCA
CTCCCACTGTCCTTTCCTAATAAAATGAGGAAATTGCATCGCATTGTCTGAGTAGGTGTCATTCTATTCT
GGGGGGTGGGGTGGGGCAGGACAGCAAGGGGGAGGATTGGGAAGACAATAGCAGGCATGCTGGGGATGCG
GTGGGCTCTATGGCTTCTGAGGCGGAAAGAACCAGCTGGGGCTCTAGGGGGTATCCCC
[124 nt withheld, positions 5449-5572]
C
[91 nt withheld, positions 5574-5664]
A
[49 nt withheld, positions 5666-5714]
CCTTTGACGTTGGAGTCCACGTTCTTT
[37 nt withheld, positions 5742-5778]
ACCCTATCTCGGTCTATTCTTTTGATTTATAAGGGATTTTGCCGATTTCGGCCTATTGGTTAAAAAATGA
GCTGATTTAACAAAAATTTAACGCGAATTAATTCTGTGGAATGTGTGTCAGTTAGGGTGTGGAAAGTCCC
CAGGCTCCCCAGCAGGCAGAAGTATGCAAAGCATGCATCTCAATTAGTCAGCAACCAGGTGTGGAAAGTC
CCCAGGCTCCCCAGCAGGCAGAAGTATGCAAAGCATGCATCTCAATTAGTCAGCAACCATAGTCCCGCCC
CTAACTCCGCCCATCCCGCCCCTAACTCCGCCCAGTTCCGCCCATTCTCCGCCCCATGGCTGACTAATTT
TTTTTATTTATGCAGAGGCCGAGGCCGCCTCTGCCTCTGAGCTATTCCAGAAGTAGTGAGGAGGCTTTTT
TGGAGGCCTAGGCTTTTGCAAAAAGCTCCCGGGAGCTTGTATATCCATTTTCGGATCTGATCAGCACGTG
TTGACAATTAATCATCGGCATAGTATATCGGCATAGTATAATACGACAAGGTGAGGAACTAAACCATGGC
CAAGTTGACCAGTGCCGTTCCGGTGCTCACCGCGCGCGACGTCGCCGGAGCGGTCGAGTTCTGGACCGAC
CGGCTCGGGTTCTCCCGGGACTTCGTGGAGGACGACTTCGCCGGTGTGGTCCGGGACGACGTGACCCTGT
TCATCAGCGCGGTCCAGGACCAGGTGGTGCCGGACAACACCCTGGCCTGGGTGTGGGTGCGCGGCCTGGA
CGAGCTGTACGCCGAGTGGTCGGAGGTCGTGTCCACGAACTTCCGGGACGCCTCCGGGCCGGCCATGACC
GAGATCGGCGAGCAGCCGTGGGGGCGGGAGTTCGCCCTGCGCGACCCGGCCGGCAACTGCGTGCACTTCG
TGGCCGAGGAGCAGGACTGACACGTGCTACGAGATTTCGATTCCACCGCCGCCTTCTATGAAAGGTTGGG
CTTCGGAATCGTTTTCCGGGACGCCGGCTGGATGATCCTCCAGCGCGGGGATCTCATGCTGGAGTTCTTC
GCCCACCCCAACTTGTTTATTGCAGCTTATAATGGTTACAAATAAAGCAATAGCATCACAAATTTCACAA
ATAAAGCATTTTTTTCACTGCATTCTAGTTGTGGTTTGTCCAAACTCATCAATGTATCTTATCATGTCTG
TATACCGTCGACCTCTAGCTAGAGCTTGGCGTAATCATGGTCATAGCTGTTTCCTGTGTGAAATTGTTAT
CCGCTCACAATTCCACACAACATACGAGCCGGAAGCATAAAGTGTAAAGCCTGGGGTGCCTAATGAGTGA
GCTAACTCACATTAATTGCGTTGCGCTCACTGCCCGCTTTCCAGTCGGGAAACCTGTCGTGCCAGCTGCA
TTAATGAATCGGCCAACGCGCGGGGAGAGGCGGTTTGCGTATTGGGCGCTCTTCCGCTTCCTCGCTCACT
GACTCGCTGCGCTCGGTCGTTCGGCTGCGGCGAGCGGTATCAGCTCACTCAAAGGCGGTAATACGGTTAT
CCACAGAATCAGGGGATAACGCAGGAAAGAACATGTGAGCAAAAGGCCAGCAAAAGGCCAGGAACCGTAA
AAAGGCCGCGTTGCTGGCGTTTTTCCATAGGCTCCGCCCCCCTGACGAGCATCACAAAAATCGACGCTCA
AGTCAGAGGTGGCGAAACCCGACAGGACTATAAAGATACCAGGCGTTTCCCCCTGGAAGCTCCCTCGTGC
GCTCTCCTGTTCCGACCCTGCCGCTTACCGGATACCTGTCCGCCTTTCTCCCTTCGGGAAGCGTGGCGCT
TTCTCATAGCTCACGCTGTAGGTATCTCAGTTCGGTGTAGGTCGTTCGCTCCAAGCTGGGCTGTGTGCAC
GAACCCCCCGTTCAGCCCGACCGCTGCGCCTTATCCGGTAACTATCGTCTTGAGTCCAACCCGGTAAGAC
ACGACTTATCGCCACTGGCAGCAGCCACTGGTAACAGGATTAGCAGAGCGAGGTATGTAGGCGGTGCTAC
AGAGTTCTTGAAGTGGTGGCCTAACTACGGCTACACTAGAAGAACAGTATTTGGTATCTGCGCTCTGCTG
AAGCCAGTTACCTTCGGAAAAAGAGTTGGTAGCTCTTGATCCGGCAAACAAACCACCGCTGGTAGCGGTG
GTTTTTTTGTTTGCAAGCAGCAGATTACGCGCAGAAAAAAAGGATCTCAAGAAGATCCTTTGATCTTTTC
TACGGGGTCTGACGCTCAGTGGAACGAAAACTCACGTTAAGGGATTTTGGTCATGAGATTATCAAAAAGG
ATCTTCACCTAGATCCTTTTAAATTAAAAATGAAGTTTTAAATCAATCTAAAGTATATATGAGTAAACTT
GGTCTGACAGTTACCAATGCTTAATCAGTGAGGCACCTATCTCAGCGATCTGTCTATTTCGTTCATCCAT
AGTTGCCTGACTCCCCGTCGTGTAGATAACTACGATACGGGAGGGCTTACCATCTGGCCCCAGTGCTGCA
ATGATACCGCGAGACCCACGCTCACCGGCTCCAGATTTATCAGCAATAAACCAGCCAGCCGGAAGGGCCG
AGCGCAGAAGTGGTCCTGCAACTTTATCCGCCTCCATCCAGTCTATTAATTGTTGCCGGGAAGCTAGAGT
AAGTAGTTCGCCAGTTAATAGTTTGCGCAACGTTGTTGCCATTGCTACAGGCATCGTGGTGTCACGCTCG
TCGTTTGGTATGGCTTCATTCAGCTCCGGTTCCCAACGATCAAGGCGAGTTACATGATCCCCCATGTTGT
GCAAAAAAGCGGTTAGCTCCTTCGGTCCTCCGATCGTTGTCAGAAGTAAGTTGGCCGCAGTGTTATCACT
CATGGTTATGGCAGCACTGCATAATTCTCTTACTGTCATGCCATCCGTAAGATGCTTTTCTGTGACTGGT
GAGTACTCAACCAAGTCATTCTGAGAATAGTGTATGCGGCGACCGAGTTGCTCTTGCCCGGCGTCAATAC
GGGATAATACCGCGCCACATAGCAGAACTTTAAAAGTGCTCATCATTGGAAAACGTTCTTCGGGGCGAAA
ACTCTCAAGGATCTTACCGCTGTTGAGATCCAGTTCGATGTAACCCACTCGTGCACCCAACTGATCTTCA
GCATCTTTTACTTTCACCAGCGTTTCTGGGTGAGCAAAAACAGGAAGGCAAAATGCCGCAAAAAAGGGAA
TAAGGGCGACACGGAAATGTTGAATACTCATACTCTTCCTTTTTCAATATTATTGAAGCATTTATCAGGG
TTATTGTCTCATGAGCGGATACATATTTGAATGTATTTAGAAAAATAAACAAATAGGGGTTCCGCGCACA
TTTCCCCGAAAAGTGCCACCTGAC
Features (pLannotate 1.2.2; 32 found; start..end, strand, type, name):
     31..83      -  misc_feature   bom (fragment): basis of mobility region from pBR322
    242..621     +  enhancer       CMV enhancer: human cytomegalovirus immediate early enhancer
    622..821     +  promoter       CMV promoter: human cytomegalovirus (CMV) immediate early promoter
    839..1019    +  LTR            5' LTR (truncated): truncated 5' long terminal repeat (LTR) from HIV-1
   1066..1191    +  misc_feature   HIV-1 Ψ: packaging signal of human immunodeficiency virus type 1
   1175..1538    +  CDS            HIV-1 gag (fragment): gag protein from human immunodeficiency virus 1; gag
   1684..1917    +  misc_feature   RRE: The Rev response element (RRE) of HIV-1 allows for Rev-dependent mRNA export from the nucleus to the cytoplasm.
   2294..2394    +  CDS            Rev (fragment): human immunodeficiency virus 1 (HIV-1) Rev protein; rev; enhances nuclear export of unspliced and incompletely spliced viral mRNAs
   2444..2561    +  misc_feature   cPPT/CTS: central polypurine tract and central termination sequence of HIV-1
   2612..2852    +  promoter       U6 promoter: RNA polymerase III promoter for human U6 snRNA
   2882..2957    +  misc_RNA       gRNA scaffold: guide RNA scaffold for the Streptococcus pyogenes CRISPR/Cas9 system
   2975..2993    +  CDS            small t antigen (fragment): SV40 (simian virus 40) small t antigen
   3019..3230    +  promoter       EF-1α core promoter: core promoter for human elongation factor EF-1α
   3255..4238    +  CDS            HygR: aminoglycoside phosphotransferase from E. coli; aph(4)-Ia; confers resistance to hygromycin
   4254..4842    +  misc_feature   WPRE: woodchuck hepatitis virus posttranscriptional regulatory element
   4893..4912    +  misc_feature   cPPT/CTS (fragment): central polypurine tract and central termination sequence of HIV-1
   4914..5147    +  LTR            3' LTR (ΔU3): self-inactivating 3' long terminal repeat (LTR) from HIV-1
   5179..5403    +  polyA_signal   bGH poly(A) signal: bovine growth hormone polyadenylation signal
   5407..5428    +  promoter       SV40 promoter (fragment): SV40 enhancer and early promoter
   5449..5877    +  rep_origin     f1 ori (sequence partly withheld): f1 bacteriophage origin of replication; arrow indicates direction of (+) strand synthesis
   5891..6220    +  promoter       SV40 promoter: SV40 enhancer and early promoter
   6268..6315    +  promoter       EM7 promoter: synthetic bacterial promoter&nbsp
   6334..6708    +  CDS            BleoR: antibiotic-binding protein; Sh ble from Streptoalloteichus hindustanus; confers resistance to bleomycin, phleomycin, and Zeocin™
   6718..6843    +  CDS            ble (fragment): BLE_KLEPN - Experimental evidence at protein level: Swiss-Prot protein existence level 1. Binding protein with a strong affinity to the bleomycin family of antibiotics. Binds to CL990; an antimitotic-antibiotic compound. From Klebsiella pneumoniae.
   6838..6959    +  polyA_signal   SV40 poly(A) signal: SV40 polyadenylation signal
   7032..7048    -  protein_bind   lac operator: The lac repressor binds to the lac operator to inhibit transcription in E. coli. This inhibition can be relieved by adding lactose or isopropyl-β-D-thiogalactopyranoside (IPTG). lac repressor encoded by lacI
   7056..7086    -  promoter       lac promoter: promoter for the E. coli lac operon
   7101..7122    -  protein_bind   CAP binding site: CAP binding activates transcription in the presence of cAMP. E. coli catabolite activator protein
   7135..7227    -  CDS            lacI (fragment): lac repressor; lacI; The lac repressor binds to the lac operator to inhibit transcription in E. coli. This inhibition can be relieved by adding lactose or isopropyl-β-D-thiogalactopyranoside (IPTG).
   7410..7998    -  rep_origin     ori: high-copy-number ColE1/pMB1/pBR322/pUC origin of replication
   8169..9029    -  CDS            AmpR: β-lactamase; bla; confers resistance to ampicillin, carbenicillin, and related antibiotics
   9030..9134    -  promoter       AmpR promoter: bla
