[The description below was written by a language model from this plasmid's Addgene catalogue record and pLannotate feature annotations shown in this document.]
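Description:
lenti-hygro-Mouse-sgDdx6-1 is a 9,162 nt third-generation-style, self-inactivating HIV-1 lentiviral transfer plasmid that delivers a single guide RNA against mouse Ddx6 to mammalian cells. In bacteria it is maintained through a high-copy ColE1/pUC-type origin and selected with ampicillin via the bla gene. The backbone also carries an f1 origin and remnants of lac regulatory sequences.

The viral genome is transcribed in packaging cells from a CMV enhancer/promoter fused to a truncated 5' LTR. It contains the Ψ packaging signal with a partial gag fragment, the Rev response element for nuclear export of unspliced RNA, and the cPPT/CTS that aids nuclear import. The ΔU3 3' LTR, followed by a bGH polyadenylation signal, inactivates the viral promoter after integration.

Between the LTRs, a human U6 RNA polymerase III promoter sits upstream of the Streptococcus pyogenes Cas9 gRNA scaffold, with a gap between them consistent with the Ddx6-targeting spacer. Downstream, an EF-1α core promoter drives a hygromycin phosphotransferase gene, allowing hygromycin selection of transduced cells, and a WPRE enhances transcript expression. No Cas9 coding sequence is annotated, so the nuclease must be supplied separately, for example from a Cas9-expressing cell line or a second vector. Outside the viral region, an SV40/EM7-driven bleomycin/Zeocin resistance cassette with an SV40 poly(A) signal is present but would not be packaged.

The record gives the purpose simply as expression of the mouse Ddx6 sgRNA. The "-1" suffix suggests it is one of several guides, and the associated publication concerns DDX6 phase separation, metabolic plasticity and chemoresistance. The cloning method is not recorded.
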