Addgene plasmid #240003: lenti-hygro-Mouse-sgDdx6-1
Purpose: Expresses Mouse sgDdx6 in mammalian cells
Depositing lab: Rui Su. Depositing organization: Beckman Research Institute of the City of Hope. Publication: DDX6 undergoes phase separation to modulate metabolic plasticity and chemoresistance. Bi H, Li W, Ren L, Zhang H, Dong L, Chan A, Wang X, Yang L, Zhang X, Xue M, Qin H, Wu X, Hoeve-Scott JT, Zhang B, Li L, Wunderlich M, Mulloy JC, Rosen ST, Chen J, Li X, Chen CW, Su R. Nat Commun. 2025 Dec 2;17(1):260. doi: 10.1038/s41467-025-66966-4. PubMed 41330929.
Backbone
  Vector backbone: lenti-hygro
  Vector type: Lentiviral
Growth in bacteria
  Bacterial resistance: Ampicillin, 100 μg/mL
  Growth temperature: 37°C
  Growth strain: NEB Stable
  Copy number: High Copy
Gene/Insert
  Gene/Insert name: sgDdx6
  gRNA/shRNA sequence: CATGTGGTGATCGCTACCCC
  Species: M. musculus (mouse)
  Cloning method: Unknown
Terms and licenses: Academic/Nonprofit Terms; Industry Terms: Not Available to Industry
How to cite: lenti-hygro-Mouse-sgDdx6-1 was a gift from Rui Su (Addgene plasmid # 240003 ; http://n2t.net/addgene:240003 ; RRID:Addgene_240003)
